>Addgene plasmid #114862 | AT1G56140 X032_pECIA14 | addgene full sequence | sequence record 274539 | Addgene NGS Result
GTAAAACGACGGCCAGTGAATTAATTCGTTGCAGGACAGGATGTGGTGCCCGATGTGACTAGCTCTTTGC
TGCAGGCCGTCCTATCCTCTGGTTCCGATAAGAGACCCAGAACTCCGGCCCCCCACCGCCCACCGCCACC
CCCATACATATGTGGTACGCAAGTAAGAGTGCCTGCGCATGCCCCATGTGCCCCACCAAGAGCTTTGCAT
CCCATACAAGTCCCCAAAGTGGAGAACCGAACCAATTCTTCGCGGGCAGAACAAAAGCTTCTGCACACGT
CTCCACTCGAATTTGGAGCCGGCCGGCGTGTGCAAAAGAGGTGAATCGAACGAAAGACCCGTGTGTAAAG
CCGCGTTTCCAAAATGTATAAAACCGAGAGCATCTGGCCAATGTGCATCAGTTGTGGTCAGCAGCAAAAT
CAAGTGAATCATCTCAGTGCAACTAAAGGGGGGATCCGATCTCAATATGAAGTTATGCATATTACTGGCC
GTCGTGGCCTTTGTTGGCCTCTCGCTCGGGACAGGAGCCACCACACATCCCGACGAAGCGCTAGCTTTGA
ACTCAATTTTCGCGGCTTGGAGGATTCGGGCGCCGAGGGAATGGAACATCAGCGGCGAACTTTGCTCCGG
CGCCGCTATCGACGCCAGTGTTCTCGACTCAAACCCTGCCTACAATCCTCTCATCAAATGCGACTGCAGT
TTCGAAAACTCCACAATCTGCCGCATTACCAACATCAAGGTTTATGCGATGGAAGTTGTAGGATCTATAC
CTCAACAACTCTGGACCTTGGAATACCTGACAAATCTGAACTTGGGTCAAAATGTTCTCACTGGCTCACT
TCCTCCTGCACTTGGAAATTTGACTCGAATGCGATGGATGACTTTTGGGATCAATGCGTTGTCTGGCCCT
ATTCCTAAAGAAATCGGTTTGCTTACAGATTTAAGATTACTTAGTATTAGTTCAAATAACTTTTCGGGTT
CTATACCAGATGAGATTGGGAGATGTACAAAACTACAACAGATATACATAGATAGTTCGGGACTCAGCGG
GGGATTACCTGTATCATTTGCTAATCTTGTGGAGCTGGAACAAGCTTGGATTGCGGATATGGAACTTACA
GGTCAGATACCAGACTTTATAGGAGATTGGACCAAACTTACTACCTTGAGAATTCTTGGAACTGGTTTGA
GTGGTCCGATACCGGCGTCGTTTTCAAACTTAACTTCTTTGACAGAGCTGAGGCTTGGTGATATATCCAA
TGGAAATTCTTCTCTTGAATTCATCAAAGACATGAAATCTCTAAGTATATTAGTATTGAGGAACAATAAT
CTCACTGGGACAATACCGTCTAATATTGGAGAATATTCAAGTTTGCGACAACTTGATTTGAGCTTCAACA
AACTACATGGAACAATTCCGGCTTCACTTTTCAACTTAAGACAGCTTACTCACTTGTTTCTGGGGAACAA
CACGTTGAATGGCTCATTGCCCACTCAAAAGGGGCAGTCTCTGAGCAATGTAGATGTGTCATACAATGAT
TTGTCTGGAAGTCTTCCGTCATGGGTCAGTTTACCAAACTTGAATCTCAACTTAGTTGCTAACAACTTCA
CATTGGAAGGTCTTGACAACAGGGTTTTATCAGGACTGAACTGCCTGCAGAAGAACTTCCCATGCAATCG
AGGGAAAGGAATATATTCTGACTTCTCAATCAACTGCGGAGGCCCAGAGATAAGATCTGTAACTGAAGCA
GTATTTGAGAGGGAGGACGAGGATCTTGGACCAGCTTCATTTGTCGTGAGTGCTGGTCAGAGATGGGCAG
CCAGTAGTGTAGGACTTTTTGCCGGAAGTAGCAACAATATATACATATCTACTTCACAATCACAATTTGT
CAACACTTTGGACTCAGAGCTATTTCAGTCAGCAAGACTTTCTGCATCTTCCCTAAGGTATTATGGGTTG
GGTCTAGAAAATGGAGGCTATACCGTCACACTTCAGTTTGCTGAAATACAAATTCTAGGTTCTACTTCCA
ACACTTGGAGAGGTTTAGGAAGACGACGTTTTGACATTTATGTCCAGGGAAGACTTGTTGAAAAGGACTT
CGATGTACGCAGAACAGCTGGTGACTCCACTGTTCGAGCAGTTCAGAGAGAATATAAAGCAAATGTATCA
CAAAATCATCTCGAAATTCATCTTTTCTGGGCTGGAAAAGGAACATGCTGTATTCCTATCCAAGGGGCTT
ATGGGCCATTAATATCGGCCGTCGGTGCAACACCAGATTTCACACCAACTGTGGGTAATAGGCCACCATC
AAAGGGAAAGAGCCTGGAGGTGCTGTTCCAGGGACCAAGCGGCAATCCCGGCGGCGATCTGGCCCCCCAG
ATGCTGCGCGAGCTGCAGGAGACCAATGCCGCCCTGCAGGACGTGCGCGAGCTGCTGCGCCACCGCGTGA
AGGAGATCACCTTCCTGAAGAACACCGTGATGGAGTGCGACGCCTGCGGCATGCAGCCCTCTAGAGGCTC
CGGCTCCATCATCCCAGTTGAGGAGGAGAACCCGGACTTCTGGAACCGCGAGGCAGCCGAGGCCCTGGGT
GCCGCCAAGAAGCTGCAGCCTGCACAGACAGCCGCCAAGAACCTCATCATCTTCCTGGGCGATGGGATGG
GGGTGTCTACGGTGACAGCTGCCAGGATCCTAAAAGGGCAGAAGAAGGACAAACTGGGGCCTGAGATACC
CCTGGCCATGGACCGCTTCCCATATGTGGCTCTGTCCAAGACATACAATGTAGACAAACATGTGCCAGAC
AGTGGAGCCACAGCCACGGCCTACCTGTGCGGGGTCAAGGGCAACTTCCAGACCATTGGCTTGAGTGCAG
CCGCCCGCTTTAACCAGTGCAACACGACACGCGGCAACGAGGTCATCTCCGTGATGAATCGGGCCAAGAA
AGCAGGGAAGTCAGTGGGAGTGGTAACCACCACACGAGTGCAGCACGCCTCGCCAGCCGGCACCTACGCC
CACACGGTGAACCGCAACTGGTACTCGGACGCCGACGTGCCTGCCTCGGCCCGCCAGGAGGGGTGCCAGG
ACATCGCTACGCAGCTCATCTCCAACATGGACATTGACGTGATCCTAGGTGGAGGCCGAAAGTACATGTT
TCGCATGGGAACCCCAGACCCTGAGTACCCAGATGACTACAGCCAAGGTGGGACCAGGCTGGACGGGAAG
AATCTGGTGCAGGAATGGCTGGCGAAGCGCCAGGGTGCCCGGTATGTGTGGAACCGCACTGAGCTCATGC
AGGCTTCCCTGGACCCGTCTGTGACCCATCTCATGGGTCTCTTTGAGCCTGGAGACATGAAATACGAGAT
CCACCGAGACTCCACACTGGACCCCTCCCTGATGGAGATGACAGAGGCTGCCCTGCGCCTGCTGAGCAGG
AACCCCCGCGGCTTCTTCCTCTTCGTGGAGGGTGGTCGCATCGACCATGGTCATCATGAAAGCAGGGCTT
ACCGGGCACTGACTGAGACGATCATGTTCGACGACGCCATTGAGAGGGCGGGCCAGCTCACCAGCGAGGA
GGACACGCTGAGCCTCGTCACTGCCGACCACTCCCACGTCTTCTCCTTCGGAGGCTACCCCCTGCGAGGG
AGCTCCATCTTCGGGCTGGCCCCTGGCAAGGCCCGGGACAGGAAGGCCTACACGGTCCTCCTATACGGAA
ACGGTCCAGGCTATGTGCTCAAGGACGGCGCCCGGCCGGATGTTACCGAGAGCGAGAGCGGGAGCCCCGA
GTATCGGCAGCAGTCAGCAGTGCCCCTGGACGAAGAGACCCACGCAGGCGAGGACGTGGCGGTGTTCGCG
CGCGGCCCGCAGGCGCACCTGGTTCACGGCGTGCAGGAGCAGACCTTCATAGCGCACGTCATGGCCTTCG
CCGCCTGCCTGGAGCCCTACACCGCCTGCGACCTGGCGCCCCCCGCCGGCACCACCGACGCCGCGCACCC
GGGTTCTAGAGGAAGCACCTCCGGCGATAACGATTACAAGGATGATGATGATAAGGCCAGCGGCACCGGT
CATCATCACCATCACCATTGAGTTTAAACCCGCTGATCAGCCTCGACTGTGCCTTCTAAGGCCTGAGCTC
GCTGATCAGCCTCGATCGAGGATCCAGACATGATAAGATACATTGATGAGTTTGGACAAACCACAACTAG
AATGCAGTGAAAAAAATGCTTTATTTGTGAAATTTGTGATGCTATTGCTTTATTTGTAACCATTATAAGC
TGCAATAAACAAGTTAACAACAACAATTGCATTCATTTTATGTTTCAGGTTCAGGGGGAGGTGTGGGAGG
TTTTTTAAAGCAAGTAAAACCTCTACAAATGTGGTATGGCTGATTATGATCAGTCGACCTGCAGGCATGC
AAGCTTGGCGTAATCATGGTCATAGCTGTTTCCTGTGTGAAATTGTTATCCGCTCACAATTCCACACAAC
ATACGAGCCGGAAGCATAAAGTGTAAAGCCTGGGGTGCCTAATGAGTGAGCTAACTCACATTAATTGCGT
TGCGCTCACTGCCCGCTTTCCAGTCGGGAAACCTGTCGTGCCAGCTGCATTAATGAATCGGCCAACGCGC
GGGGAGAGGCGGTTTGCGTATTGGGCGCTCTTCCGCTTCCTCGCTCACTGACTCGCTGCGCTCGGTCGTT
CGGCTGCGGCGAGCGGTATCAGCTCACTCAAAGGCGGTAATACGGTTATCCACAGAATCAGGGGATAACG
CAGGAAAGAACATGTGAGCAAAAGGCCAGCAAAAGGCCAGGAACCGTAAAAAGGCCGCGTTGCTGGCGTT
TTTCCATAGGCTCCGCCCCCCTGACGAGCATCACAAAAATCGACGCTCAAGTCAGAGGTGGCGAAACCCG
ACAGGACTATAAAGATACCAGGCGTTTCCCCCTGGAAGCTCCCTCGTGCGCTCTCCTGTTCCGACCCTGC
CGCTTACCGGATACCTGTCCGCCTTTCTCCCTTCGGGAAGCGTGGCGCTTTCTCATAGCTCACGCTGTAG
GTATCTCAGTTCGGTGTAGGTCGTTCGCTCCAAGCTGGGCTGTGTGCACGAACCCCCCGTTCAGCCCGAC
CGCTGCGCCTTATCCGGTAACTATCGTCTTGAGTCCAACCCGGTAAGACACGACTTATCGCCACTGGCAG
CAGCCACTGGTAACAGGATTAGCAGAGCGAGGTATGTAGGCGGTGCTACAGAGTTCTTGAAGTGGTGGCC
TAACTACGGCTACACTAGAAGAACAGTATTTGGTATCTGCGCTCTGCTGAAGCCAGTTACCTTCGGAAAA
AGAGTTGGTAGCTCTTGATCCGGCAAACAAACCACCGCTGGTAGCGGTGGTTTTTTTGTTTGCAAGCAGC
AGATTACGCGCAGAAAAAAAGGATCTCAAGAAGATCCTTTGATCTTTTCTACGGGGTCTGACGCTCAGTG
GAACGAAAACTCACGTTAAGGGATTTTGGTCATGAGATTATCAAAAAGGATCTTCACCTAGATCCTTTTA
AATTAAAAATGAAGTTTTAAATCAATCTAAAGTATATATGAGTAAACTTGGTCTGACAGTTACCAATGCT
TAATCAGTGAGGCACCTATCTCAGCGATCTGTCTATTTCGTTCATCCATAGTTGCCTGACTCCCCGTCGT
GTAGATAACTACGATACGGGAGGGCTTACCATCTGGCCCCAGTGCTGCAATGATACCGCGAGACCCACGC
TCACCGGCTCCAGATTTATCAGCAATAAACCAGCCAGCCGGAAGGGCCGAGCGCAGAAGTGGTCCTGCAA
CTTTATCCGCCTCCATCCAGTCTATTAATTGTTGCCGGGAAGCTAGAGTAAGTAGTTCGCCAGTTAATAG
TTTGCGCAACGTTGTTGCCATTGCTACAGGCATCGTGGTGTCACGCTCGTCGTTTGGTATGGCTTCATTC
AGCTCCGGTTCCCAACGATCAAGGCGAGTTACATGATCCCCCATGTTGTGCAAAAAAGCGGTTAGCTCCT
TCGGTCCTCCGATCGTTGTCAGAAGTAAGTTGGCCGCAGTGTTATCACTCATGGTTATGGCAGCACTGCA
TAATTCTCTTACTGTCATGCCATCCGTAAGATGCTTTTCTGTGACTGGTGAGTACTCAACCAAGTCATTC
TGAGAATAGTGTATGCGGCGACCGAGTTGCTCTTGCCCGGCGTCAATACGGGATAATACCGCGCCACATA
GCAGAACTTTAAAAGTGCTCATCATTGGAAAACGTTCTTCGGGGCGAAAACTCTCAAGGATCTTACCGCT
GTTGAGATCCAGTTCGATGTAACCCACTCGTGCACCCAACTGATCTTCAGCATCTTTTACTTTCACCAGC
GTTTCTGGGTGAGCAAAAACAGGAAGGCAAAATGCCGCAAAAAAGGGAATAAGGGCGACACGGAAATGTT
GAATACTCATACTCTTCCTTTTTCAATATTATTGAAGCATTTATCAGGGTTATTGTCTCATGAGCGGATA
CATATTTGAATGTATTTAGAAAAATAAACAAATAGGGGTTCCGCGCACATTTCCCCGAAAAGTGCCACCT
GACGTCTAAGAAACCATTATTATCATGACATTAACCTATAAAAATAGGCGTATCACGAGGCCCTTTCGTC
TCGCGCGTTTCGGTGATGACGGTGAAAACCTCTGACACATGCAGCTCCCGGAGACGGTCACAGCTTGTCT
GTAAGCGGATGCCGGGAGCAGACAAGCCCGTCAGGGCGCGTCAGCGGGTGTTGGCGGGTGTCGGGGCTGG
CTTAACTATGCGGCATCAGAGCAGATTGTACTGAGAGTGCACCATATGCGGTGTGAAATACCGCACAGAT
GCGTAAGGAGAAAATACCGCATCAGGCGCCATTCGCCATTCAGGCTGCGCAACTGTTGGGAAGGGCGATC
GGTGCGGGCCTCTTCGCTATTACGCCAGCTGGCGAAAGGGGGATGTGCTGCAAGGCGATTAAGTTGGGTA
ACGCCAGGGTTTTCCCAGTCACGACGTT
Features (pLannotate 1.2.2; 19 found; start..end, strand, type, name):
     23..449     +  promoter       MT promoter: Drosophila metallothionein promoter
    467..520     +  sig_peptide    BiP signal sequence: Drosophila BiP signal sequence
    473..2326    +  CDS            Y5614_ARATH (fragment): Experimental evidence at transcript level: Swiss-Prot protein existence level 2. From Arabidopsis thaliana (Mouse-ear cress).
   2360..2539    +  CDS            Comp (fragment): COMP_RAT - Experimental evidence at protein level: Swiss-Prot protein existence level 1. May play a role in the structural integrity of cartilage via its interaction with other extracellular matrix proteins such as the collagens and fibronectin. Can mediate the interaction of chondrocytes with the cartilage extracellular matrix through interaction with cell surface integrin receptors. Could play a role in the pathogenesis of osteoarthritis. Potent suppressor of apoptosis in both primary chondrocytes and transformed cells. Suppresses apoptosis by blocking the activation of caspase-3 and by indu
   2527..3979    +  CDS            SEAP (fragment): secreted alkaline phosphatase from human placenta The natural enzyme has a C-terminal transmembrane sequence that is replaced by a GPI anchor.
   4016..4045    +  CDS            2xFLAG (fragment): two tandem FLAG® epitope tags
   4151..4285    -  polyA_signal   SV40 poly(A) signal: SV40 polyadenylation signal
   4308..4392    -  CDS            large T antigen (fragment): large T antigen from SV40 (simian virus 40)
   4392..4416    +  misc_feature   MCS (fragment): pUC18/19 multiple cloning site
   4453..4469    -  protein_bind   lac operator: The lac repressor binds to the lac operator to inhibit transcription in E. coli. This inhibition can be relieved by adding lactose or isopropyl-β-D-thiogalactopyranoside (IPTG). lac repressor encoded by lacI
   4477..4507    -  promoter       lac promoter: promoter for the E. coli lac operon
   4522..4543    -  protein_bind   CAP binding site: CAP binding activates transcription in the presence of cAMP. E. coli catabolite activator protein
   4556..4648    -  CDS            lacI (fragment): lac repressor; lacI; The lac repressor binds to the lac operator to inhibit transcription in E. coli. This inhibition can be relieved by adding lactose or isopropyl-β-D-thiogalactopyranoside (IPTG).
   4831..5419    -  rep_origin     ori: high-copy-number ColE1/pMB1/pBR322/pUC origin of replication
   5590..6450    -  CDS            AmpR: β-lactamase; bla; confers resistance to ampicillin, carbenicillin, and related antibiotics
   6451..6555    -  promoter       AmpR promoter: bla
   6650..6685    +  CDS            rop (fragment): Rop protein, which maintains plasmids at low copy number; rop
   6787..6886    +  misc_feature   bom (fragment): basis of mobility region from pBR322
   6892..21      -  CDS            lacZα (fragment) (across the origin): LacZα fragment of β-galactosidase; lacZ fragment
