[The description below was written by a language model from this plasmid's Addgene catalogue record and pLannotate feature annotations shown in this document.]
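Description:
AT1G56140 X032_pECIA14 is an insect-cell expression plasmid built on the pECIA14 backbone and designed for secreted protein production in Drosophila cell culture. It is the "prey" half of a matched pair and is meant to be used alongside the corresponding bait construct carrying the same insert in pECIA2. In E. coli it is maintained at high copy through a ColE1/pUC-type origin and selected with ampicillin via the β-lactamase gene. The remaining bacterial annotations (lac promoter/operator, and fragments of lacZα, lacI, rop and bom) are backbone remnants with no evident role in the expression cassette.

The payload is the extracellular domain of the Arabidopsis thaliana leucine-rich repeat receptor kinase encoded by AT1G56140, introduced by ligation-independent cloning. Transcription is driven by the Drosophila metallothionein promoter, which is induced by copper sulfate, and the open reading frame begins with the Drosophila BiP signal sequence to route the product into the secretory pathway. Downstream of the ectodomain lie the coiled-coil helix of rat COMP, which assembles the fusion into pentamers, then human placental alkaline phosphatase, a FLAG epitope and, according to the depositor, a hexahistidine tag (not picked up in the feature annotation). An SV40 polyadenylation signal follows the cassette, although it is annotated on the opposite strand.

Pentamerisation raises avidity so that weak, transient ectodomain contacts can be captured, while alkaline phosphatase provides an enzymatic readout of prey binding to bait. The associated publication describes an extracellular interaction network of Arabidopsis LRR receptor kinases, consistent with use in pairwise ectodomain interaction screening.
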