Addgene plasmid #114862: AT1G56140 X032_pECIA14
Purpose: Prey vector AT1G56140 X032_pECIA14 should be used with bait vector AT1G56140 X032_pECIA2.
Depositing lab: Youssef Belkhadir. Depositing organization: Gregor Mendel Institute of Molecular Plant Biology. Publication: An extracellular network of Arabidopsis leucine-rich repeat receptor kinases. Smakowska-Luzan E, Mott GA, Parys K, Stegmann M, Howton TC, Layeghifard M, Neuhold J, Lehner A, Kong J, Grunwald K, Weinberger N, Satbhai SB, Mayer D, Busch W, Madalinski M, Stolt-Bergner P, Provart NJ, Mukhtar MS, Zipfel C, Desveaux D, Guttman DS, Belkhadir Y. Nature. 2018 Jan 18;553(7688):342-346. doi: 10.1038/nature25184. Epub 2018 Jan 10. PubMed 29320478.
Backbone
  Vector backbone: pECIA14
  Backbone manufacturer: Chris Garcia (Addgene plasmid # 47051)
  Vector type: Insect Expression
Growth in bacteria
  Bacterial resistance: Ampicillin, 100 μg/mL
  Growth temperature: 37°C
  Growth strain: DH5alpha
  Copy number: High Copy
Gene/Insert
  Gene/Insert name: AT1G56140
  Species: A. thaliana (mustard weed)
  Entrez Gene: AT1G56140 (a.k.a. AT1G56140, T6H22.26, T6H22_26)
  Promoter: Metallothionein (Copper-Inducible)
  Cloning method: Ligation Independent Cloning
Terms and licenses: Academic/Nonprofit Terms; Industry Terms: Not Available to Industry
Depositor comments: Plasmid for secreted expression in Drosophila cell culture by induction via CuSO4. Insert is an extracellular domain of indicated LRR-RK, C-terminally tagged with Pentameric rat COMP helix, Alkaline Phosphatase (human, placental), Flag, and hexahistidine tags. Insert Protein Sequence: TGATTHPDEALALNSIFAAWRIRAPREWNISGELCSGAAIDASVLDSNPAYNPLIKCDCSFENSTICRITNIKVYAMEVVGSIPQQLWTLEYLTNLNLGQNVLTGSLPPALGNLTRMRWMTFGINALSGPIPKEIGLLTDLRLLSISSNNFSGSIPDEIGRCTKLQQIYIDSSGLSGGLPVSFANLVELEQAWIADMELTGQIPDFIGDWTKLTTLRILGTGLSGPIPASFSNLTSLTELRLGDISNGNSSLEFIKDMKSLSILVLRNNNLTGTIPSNIGEYSSLRQLDLSFNKLHGTIPASLFNLRQLTHLFLGNNTLNGSLPTQKGQSLSNVDVSYNDLSGSLPSWVSLPNLNLNLVANNFTLEGLDNRVLSGLNCLQKNFPCNRGKGIYSDFSINCGGPEIRSVTEAVFEREDEDLGPASFVVSAGQRWAASSVGLFAGSSNNIYISTSQSQFVNTLDSELFQSARLSASSLRYYGLGLENGGYTVTLQFAEIQILGSTSNTWRGLGRRRFDIYVQGRLVEKDFDVRRTAGDSTVRAVQREYKANVSQNHLEIHLFWAGKGTCCIPIQGAYGPLISAVGATPDFTPTVGNRPPSKGKS
How to cite: AT1G56140 X032_pECIA14 was a gift from Youssef Belkhadir (Addgene plasmid # 114862 ; http://n2t.net/addgene:114862 ; RRID:Addgene_114862)
